Addgene plasmid #32185: pTALETF_v2 (NN)
Depositing lab: Feng Zhang. Depositing organization: Broad Institute. Publication: A transcription activator-like effector toolbox for genome engineering. Sanjana NE, Cong L, Zhou Y, Cunniff MM, Feng G, Zhang F. Nat Protoc. 2012 Jan 5;7(1):171-92. doi: 10.1038/nprot.2011.431. PubMed 22222791.
Backbone
  Vector backbone: pCMV
  Vector type: Mammalian Expression
Growth in bacteria
  Bacterial resistance: Chloramphenicol and Ampicillin, 25 & 100 μg/mL
  Growth temperature: 37°C
  Growth strain: ccdB Survival
  Copy number: High Copy
Gene/Insert
  Gene/Insert name: TALE Transcriptional Activator Backbone, NN for 0.5 repeat
Terms and licenses: Academic/Nonprofit Terms; Industry Terms: Not Available to Industry
How to cite: pTALETF_v2 (NN) was a gift from Feng Zhang (Addgene plasmid # 32185 ; http://n2t.net/addgene:32185 ; RRID:Addgene_32185)
