[The description below was written by a language model from this plasmid's Addgene catalogue record and pLannotate feature annotations shown in this document.]
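Description:
pTALETF_v2 (NN) is a mammalian expression plasmid on a pCMV backbone that serves as a destination ("backbone") vector for building designer TALE transcriptional activators. It replicates in E. coli from a high-copy ColE1/pUC-type origin and carries AmpR, together with a chloramphenicol resistance gene (CmR) that lies inside the cloning cassette. Because that cassette also encodes the gyrase toxin CcdB, the empty backbone is maintained in a ccdB-tolerant strain under dual ampicillin and chloramphenicol selection.

The expression unit is driven by the CMV enhancer and promoter, with a T7 promoter just downstream. The annotated open reading frame begins with a Xanthomonas TALE N-terminal segment (matched to avrXa10), is interrupted by the CmR–ccdB cassette, and resumes with a TALE C-terminal segment (matched to avrBs3). A short match to VP16-derived activation repeats, an EGFP coding sequence and a bGH polyadenylation signal follow; how the reporter is joined to the TALE portion is not annotated. The design implies that a custom array of DNA-binding repeats is inserted in place of the CmR–ccdB cassette. This restores a continuous TALE–activator reading frame, while loss of ccdB provides negative selection against uncut backbone in standard strains. "NN" in the name indicates that the final 0.5 repeat, pre-built into the backbone, carries the NN repeat-variable diresidue, so this version is chosen according to the last base of the intended target site.

A separate SV40 promoter–HygR–SV40 poly(A) cassette is annotated, which could allow hygromycin selection in mammalian cells. The small lacZα, f1 ori, HIV-1 LTR, ble and KanR fragments appear to be backbone remnants. Completed constructs are used to activate chosen endogenous genes in mammalian cells.
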