Features (pLannotate 1.2.2; 26 found; start..end, strand, type, name):
     86..674     +  rep_origin     ori: high-copy-number ColE1/pMB1/pBR322/pUC origin of replication
    899..916     +  terminator     rrnB T2 terminator (fragment): transcription terminator T2 from the E. coli rrnB gene
    941..960     -  CDS            lacZα (fragment): LacZα fragment of β-galactosidase; lacZ fragment
   1416..1432    +  protein_bind   lac operator: The lac repressor binds to the lac operator to inhibit transcription in E. coli. This inhibition can be relieved by adding lactose or isopropyl-β-D-thiogalactopyranoside (IPTG). lac repressor encoded by lacI
   1459..1838    +  enhancer       CMV enhancer: human cytomegalovirus immediate early enhancer
   1839..2042    +  promoter       CMV promoter: human cytomegalovirus (CMV) immediate early promoter
   2038..2071    +  LTR            5' LTR (truncated) (fragment): truncated 5' long terminal repeat (LTR) from HIV-1
   2087..2105    +  promoter       T7 promoter: promoter for bacteriophage T7 RNA polymerase
   2117..2845    +  CDS            avrXa10 (fragment): AVX10_XANOO - Experimental evidence at protein level: Swiss-Prot protein existence level 1. Avirulence protein. Induces the hypersensitive response (HR)in rice plants carrying the resistance gene Xa10. Activity depends on the presence of the core repeat domains; replacement with repeat domains from other proteins (AvrBs3 of X.euvesicatoria (AC P14727) or AvrXa7 of this organism) does not elicit the HR. Probably acts as a transcription factor in its host plant (rice) to induce plant resistance or disease. From Xanthomonas oryzae pv. oryzae.
   2876..2906    +  promoter       lac UV5 promoter: E. coli lac promoter with an "up" mutation
   2930..2959    +  promoter       cat promoter (fragment): promoter of the E. coli cat gene encoding chloramphenicol acetyltransferase
   2960..3619    +  CDS            CmR: chloramphenicol acetyltransferase; cat; confers resistance to chloramphenicol
   3798..3956    +  CDS            ccdA (fragment): CCDA_ECO57 - Also known as H, letA. Experimental evidence at protein level: Swiss-Prot protein existence level 1. Antitoxin component of a type II toxin-antitoxin (TA) system which inhibits the post-segregational killing (PSK) of plasmid-free cells, also referred to as a plasmid addiction system. Binds to and blocks the activity of CcdB; will also remove bound CcdB protein from the CcdB-GyrA complex by forming a CcdA-CcdB complex, a process termed rejuvenation. Functions as a transcriptional corepressor for the ccdAB operon, repression also requires CcdB (By similarity). From Escherichia coli
   3961..4263    +  CDS            ccdB: CCDB_ECOLI - Also known as G, letB, letD. Experimental evidence at protein level: Swiss-Prot protein existence level 1. Toxic component of a type II toxin-antitoxin (TA) system, functioning in plasmid maintainence. Responsible for the post- segregational killing (PSK) of plasmid-free cells, also referred to as a plasmid addiction system. Half-life of over 2 hours. Cell killing by CcdB is accompanied by filamentation, defects in chromosome and plasmid segregation, defects in cell division, formation of anucleate cells, decreased DNA synthesis and plasmid loss. Interferes with the activity of DN
   4375..4929    +  CDS            avrBs3 (fragment): AVRB3_XANEU - Experimental evidence at protein level: Swiss-Prot protein existence level 1. Avirulence protein. Acts as a transcription factor in C.annuum plants. In susceptible plants lacking the Bs3 resistance gene induces expression of a number of genes, including genes homologous to a family of auxin-induced genes, alpha-expansin genes, pectate lyase, anthocyanidin glucoside rhamnosyl transferase and at least one transcription factor, UPA20. Their expression leads to plant hypertrophy in mesophyll cells, probably mainly mediated by UPA20 (PubMed:17962565). In resistant plants induces the h
   5080..5096    +  CDS            VP96 (fragment): 6 tandem repeats of the minimal activation domain of herpes simplex virus VP16 (Cheng et al., 2013)
   5185..5901    +  CDS            EGFP: the original enhanced GFP (Yang et al., 1996) mammalian codon-optimized
   5922..6033    +  polyA_signal   bGH poly(A) signal: bovine growth hormone polyadenylation signal
   6034..6142    +  rep_origin     f1 ori (fragment): f1 bacteriophage origin of replication; arrow indicates direction of (+) strand synthesis
   6156..6485    +  promoter       SV40 promoter: SV40 enhancer and early promoter
   6534..7559    +  CDS            HygR: aminoglycoside phosphotransferase from E. coli; aph(4)-Ia; confers resistance to hygromycin
   7569..7694    +  CDS            ble (fragment): BLE_KLEPN - Experimental evidence at protein level: Swiss-Prot protein existence level 1. Binding protein with a strong affinity to the bleomycin family of antibiotics. Binds to CL990; an antimitotic-antibiotic compound. From Klebsiella pneumoniae.
   7689..7810    +  polyA_signal   SV40 poly(A) signal: SV40 polyadenylation signal
   7863..8723    -  CDS            AmpR: β-lactamase; bla; confers resistance to ampicillin, carbenicillin, and related antibiotics
   8726..8822    -  promoter       AmpR promoter (fragment): bla
   8852..8876    -  CDS            KanR (fragment): aminoglycoside phosphotransferase; aph(3')-Ia; confers resistance to kanamycin
>Addgene plasmid #32185 | pTALETF_v2 (NN) | depositor full sequence | sequence record 43840 | pTALETF_v2 (NN) sequence 8901 bps
CTCATGACCAAAATCCCTTAACGTGAGTTACGCGCGCGTCGTTCCACTGAGCGTCAGACCCCGTAGAAAA
GATCAAAGGATCTTCTTGAGATCCTTTTTTTCTGCGCGTAATCTGCTGCTTGCAAACAAAAAAACCACCG
CTACCAGCGGTGGTTTGTTTGCCGGATCAAGAGCTACCAACTCTTTTTCCGAAGGTAACTGGCTTCAGCA
GAGCGCAGATACCAAATACTGTTCTTCTAGTGTAGCCGTAGTTAGCCCACCACTTCAAGAACTCTGTAGC
ACCGCCTACATACCTCGCTCTGCTAATCCTGTTACCAGTGGCTGCTGCCAGTGGCGATAAGTCGTGTCTT
ACCGGGTTGGACTCAAGACGATAGTTACCGGATAAGGCGCAGCGGTCGGGCTGAACGGGGGGTTCGTGCA
CACAGCCCAGCTTGGAGCGAACGACCTACACCGAACTGAGATACCTACAGCGTGAGCTATGAGAAAGCGC
CACGCTTCCCGAAGGGAGAAAGGCGGACAGGTATCCGGTAAGCGGCAGGGTCGGAACAGGAGAGCGCACG
AGGGAGCTTCCAGGGGGAAACGCCTGGTATCTTTATAGTCCTGTCGGGTTTCGCCACCTCTGACTTGAGC
GTCGATTTTTGTGATGCTCGTCAGGGGGGCGGAGCCTATGGAAAAACGCCAGCAACGCGGCCTTTTTACG
GTTCCTGGCCTTTTGCTGGCCTTTTGCTCACATGTTCTTTCCTGCGTTATCCCCTGATTCTGTGGATAAC
CGTATTACCGCCTTTGAGTGAGCTGATACCGCTCGCCGCAGCCGAACGACCGAGCGCAGCGAGTCAGTGA
GCGAGGAAGCGGAAGGCGAGAGTAGGGAACTGCCAGGCATCAAACTAAGCAGAAGGCCCCTGACGGATGG
CCTTTTTGCGTTTCTACAAACTCTTTCTGTGTTGTAAAACGACGGCCAGTCTTAAGCTCGGGCCCCCTGG
GCGGTTCTGATAACGAGTAATCGTTAATCCGCAAATAACGTAAAAACCCGCTTCGGCGGGTTTTTTTATG
GGGGGAGTTTAGGGAAAGAGCATTTGTCAGAATATTTAAGGGCGCCTGTCACTTTGCTTGATATATGAGA
ATTATTTAACCTTATAAATGAGAAAAAAGCAACGCACTTTAAATAAGATACGTTGCTTTTTCGATTGATG
AACACCTATAATTAAACTATTCATCTATTATTTATGATTTTTTGTATATACAATATTTCTAGTTTGTTAA
AGAGAATTAAGAAAATAAATCTCGAAAATAATAAAGGGAAAATCAGTTTTTGATATCAAAATTATACATG
TCAACGATAATACAAAATATAATACAAACTATAAGATGTTATCAGTATTTATTATCATTTAGAATAAATT
TTGTGTCGCCCTTAATTGTGAGCGGATAACAATTACGAGCTTCATGCACAGTGGCGTTGACATTGATTAT
TGACTAGTTATTAATAGTAATCAATTACGGGGTCATTAGTTCATAGCCCATATATGGAGTTCCGCGTTAC
ATAACTTACGGTAAATGGCCCGCCTGGCTGACCGCCCAACGACCCCCGCCCATTGACGTCAATAATGACG
TATGTTCCCATAGTAACGCCAATAGGGACTTTCCATTGACGTCAATGGGTGGAGTATTTACGGTAAACTG
CCCACTTGGCAGTACATCAAGTGTATCATATGCCAAGTACGCCCCCTATTGACGTCAATGACGGTAAATG
GCCCGCCTGGCATTATGCCCAGTACATGACCTTATGGGACTTTCCTACTTGGCAGTACATCTACGTATTA
GTCATCGCTATTACCATGGTGATGCGGTTTTGGCAGTACATCAATGGGCGTGGATAGCGGTTTGACTCAC
GGGGATTTCCAAGTCTCCACCCCATTGACGTCAATGGGAGTTTGTTTTGGCACCAAAATCAACGGGACTT
TCCAAAATGTCGTAACAACTCCGCCCCATTGACGCAAATGGGCGGTAGGCGTGTACGGTGGGAGGTCTAT
ATAAGCAGAGCTCTCTGGCTAACTAGAGAACCCACTGCTTACTGGCTTATCGAAATTAATACGACTCACT
ATAGGGGCGTACGGCCACCATGTCGCGGACCCGGCTCCCTTCCCCACCCGCACCCAGCCCAGCGTTTTCG
GCCGACTCGTTCTCAGACCTGCTTAGGCAGTTCGACCCCTCACTGTTTAACACATCGTTGTTCGACTCCC
TTCCTCCGTTTGGGGCGCACCATACGGAGGCGGCCACCGGGGAGTGGGATGAGGTGCAGTCGGGATTGAG
AGCTGCGGATGCACCACCCCCAACCATGCGGGTGGCCGTCACCGCTGCCCGACCGCCGAGGGCGAAGCCC
GCACCAAGGCGGAGGGCAGCGCAACCGTCCGACGCAAGCCCCGCAGCGCAAGTAGATTTGAGAACTTTGG
GATATTCACAGCAGCAGCAGGAAAAGATCAAGCCCAAAGTGAGGTCGACAGTCGCGCAGCATCACGAAGC
GCTGGTGGGTCATGGGTTTACACATGCCCACATCGTAGCCTTGTCGCAGCACCCTGCAGCCCTTGGCACG
GTCGCCGTCAAGTACCAGGACATGATTGCGGCGTTGCCGGAAGCCACACATGAGGCGATCGTCGGTGTGG
GGAAACAGTGGAGCGGAGCCCGAGCGCTTGAGGCCCTGTTGACGGTCGCGGGAGAGCTGAGAGGGCCTCC
CCTTCAGCTGGACACGGGCCAGTTGCTGAAGATCGCGAAGCGGGGAGGAGTCACGGCGGTCGAGGCGGTG
CACGCGTGGCGCAATGCGCTCACGGGAGCACCCCTCAACCTGACAGAGACCGCGGCCGCATTAGGCACCC
CAGGCTTTACACTTTATGCTTCCGGCTCGTATAATGTGTGGATTTTGAGTTAGGATCCGTCGAGATTTTC
AGGAGCTAAGGAAGCTAAAATGGAGAAAAAAATCACTGGATATACCACCGTTGATATATCCCAATGGCAT
CGTAAAGAACATTTTGAGGCATTTCAGTCAGTTGCTCAATGTACCTATAACCAGACCGTTCAGCTGGATA
TTACGGCCTTTTTAAAGACCGTAAAGAAAAATAAGCACAAGTTTTATCCGGCCTTTATTCACATTCTTGC
CCGCCTGATGAATGCTCATCCGGAATTCCGTATGGCAATGAAAGACGGTGAGCTGGTGATATGGGATAGT
GTTCACCCTTGTTACACCGTTTTCCATGAGCAAACTGAAACGTTTTCATCGCTCTGGAGTGAATACCACG
ACGATTTCCGGCAGTTTCTACACATATATTCGCAAGATGTGGCGTGTTACGGTGAAAACCTGGCCTATTT
CCCTAAAGGGTTTATTGAGAATATGTTTTTCGTCTCAGCCAATCCCTGGGTGAGTTTCACCAGTTTTGAT
TTAAACGTGGCCAATATGGACAACTTCTTCGCCCCCGTTTTCACCATGGGCAAATATTATACGCAAGGCG
ACAAGGTGCTGATGCCGCTGGCGATTCAGGTTCATCATGCCGTTTGTGATGGCTTCCATGTCGGCAGAAT
GCTTAATGAATTACAACAGTACTGCGATGAGTGGCAGGGCGGGGCGTAAAGATCTGGATCCGGCTTACTA
AAAGCCAGATAACAGTATGCGTATTTGCGCGCTGATTTTTGCGGTATAAGAATATATACTGATATGTATA
CCCGAAGTATGTCAAAAAGAGGTATGCTATGAAGCAGCGTATTACAGTGACAGTTGACAGCGACAGCTAT
CAGTTGCTCAAGGCATATATGATGTCAATATCTCCGGTCTGGTAAGCACAACCATGCAGAATGAAGCCCG
TCGTCTGCGTGCCGAACGCTGGAAAGCGGAAAATCAGGAAGGGATGGCTGAGGTCGCCCGGTTTATTGAA
ATGAACGGCTCTTTTGCTGACGAGAACAGGGGCTGGTGAAATGCAGTTTAAGGTTTACACCTATAAAAGA
GAGAGCCGTTATCGTCTGTTTGTGGATGTACAGAGTGATATTATTGACACGCCCGGGCGACGGATGGTGA
TCCCCCTGGCCAGTGCACGTCTGCTGTCAGATAAAGTCTCCCGTGAACTTTACCCGGTGGTGCATATCGG
GGATGAAAGCTGGCGCATGATGACCACCGATATGGCCAGTGTGCCGGTCTCCGTTATCGGGGAAGAAGTG
GCTGATCTCAGCCACCGCGAAAATGACATCAAAAACGCCATTAACCTGATGTTCTGGGGAATATAAATGT
CAGGCTCCCTTATACACAGCCAGTCTGCAGGTCGACGGTCTCGACTCACGCCTGAGCAGGTAGTGGCTAT
TGCATCCAATAACGGGGGCAGACCCGCACTGGAGTCAATCGTGGCCCAGCTTTCGAGGCCGGACCCCGCG
CTGGCCGCACTCACTAATGATCATCTTGTAGCGCTGGCCTGCCTCGGCGGACGACCCGCCTTGGATGCGG
TGAAGAAGGGGCTCCCGCACGCGCCTGCATTGATTAAGCGGACCAACAGAAGGATTCCCGAGAGGACATC
ACATCGAGTGGCAGATCACGCGCAAGTGGTCCGCGTGCTCGGATTCTTCCAGTGTCACTCCCACCCCGCA
CAAGCGTTCGATGACGCCATGACTCAATTTGGTATGTCGAGACACGGACTGCTGCAGCTCTTTCGTAGAG
TCGGTGTCACAGAACTCGAGGCCCGCTCGGGCACACTGCCTCCCGCCTCCCAGCGGTGGGACAGGATTCT
CCAAGCGAGCGGTATGAAACGCGCGAAGCCTTCACCTACGTCAACTCAGACACCTGACCAGGCGAGCCTT
CATGCGTTCGCAGACTCGCTGGAGAGGGATTTGGACGCGCCCTCGCCCATGCATGAAGGGGACCAAACTC
GCGCGTCAGCTAGCCCCAAGAAGAAGAGAAAGGTGGAGGCCAGCGGTTCCGGACGGGCTGACGCATTGGA
CGATTTTGATCTGGATATGCTGGGAAGTGACGCCCTCGATGATTTTGACCTTGACATGCTTGGTTCGGAT
GCCCTTGATGACTTTGACCTCGACATGCTCGGCAGTGACGCCCTTGATGATTTCGACCTGGACATGCTGA
TTAACTCTAGAGGCAGTGGAGAGGGCAGAGGAAGTCTGCTAACATGCGGTGACGTCGAGGAGAATCCTGG
CCCAGTGAGCAAGGGCGAGGAGCTGTTCACCGGGGTGGTGCCCATCCTGGTCGAGCTGGACGGCGACGTA
AACGGCCACAAGTTCAGCGTGTCCGGCGAGGGCGAGGGCGATGCCACCTACGGCAAGCTGACCCTGAAGT
TCATCTGCACCACCGGCAAGCTGCCCGTGCCCTGGCCCACCCTCGTGACCACCCTGACCTACGGCGTGCA
GTGCTTCAGCCGCTACCCCGACCACATGAAGCAGCACGACTTCTTCAAGTCCGCCATGCCCGAAGGCTAC
GTCCAGGAGCGCACCATCTTCTTCAAGGACGACGGCAACTACAAGACCCGCGCCGAGGTGAAGTTCGAGG
GCGACACCCTGGTGAACCGCATCGAGCTGAAGGGCATCGACTTCAAGGAGGACGGCAACATCCTGGGGCA
CAAGCTGGAGTACAACTACAACAGCCACAACGTCTATATCATGGCCGACAAGCAGAAGAACGGCATCAAG
GTGAACTTCAAGATCCGCCACAACATCGAGGACGGCAGCGTGCAGCTCGCCGACCACTACCAGCAGAACA
CCCCCATCGGCGACGGCCCCGTGCTGCTGCCCGACAACCACTACCTGAGCACCCAGTCCGCCCTGAGCAA
AGACCCCAACGAGAAGCGCGATCACATGGTCCTGCTGGAGTTCGTGACCGCCGCCGGGATCACTCTCGGC
ATGGACGAGCTGTACAAGTAAGAATTCAAAATCAGCCTCGACTGTGCCTTCTAGTTGCCAGCCATCTGTT
GTTTGCCCCTCCCCCGTGCCTTCCTTGACCCTGGAAGGTGCCACTCCCACTGTCCTTTCCTAATAAAATG
AGGAAATTGCATCACAACACTCAACCCTATCTCGGTCTATTCTTTTGATTTATAAGGGATTTTGCCGATT
TCGGCCTATTGGTTAAAAAATGAGCTGATTTAACAAAAATTTAACGCGAATTAATTCTGTGGAATGTGTG
TCAGTTAGGGTGTGGAAAGTCCCCAGGCTCCCCAGCAGGCAGAAGTATGCAAAGCATGCATCTCAATTAG
TCAGCAACCAGGTGTGGAAAGTCCCCAGGCTCCCCAGCAGGCAGAAGTATGCAAAGCATGCATCTCAATT
AGTCAGCAACCATAGTCCCGCCCCTAACTCCGCCCATCCCGCCCCTAACTCCGCCCAGTTCCGCCCATTC
TCCGCCCCATGGCTGACTAATTTTTTTTATTTATGCAGAGGCCGAGGCCGCCTCTGCCTCTGAGCTATTC
CAGAAGTAGTGAGGAGGCTTTTTTGGAGGCCTAGGCTTTTGCAAAAAGCTCCCGGGAGCTTGTATATCCA
TTTTCGGATCTGATCAGCACGTGATGAAAAAGCCTGAACTCACCGCGACGTCTGTCGAGAAGTTTCTGAT
CGAAAAGTTCGACAGCGTCTCCGACCTGATGCAGCTCTCGGAGGGCGAAGAATCTCGTGCTTTCAGCTTC
GATGTAGGAGGGCGTGGATATGTCCTGCGGGTAAATAGCTGCGCCGATGGTTTCTACAAAGATCGTTATG
TTTATCGGCACTTTGCATCGGCCGCGCTCCCGATTCCGGAAGTGCTTGACATTGGGGAATTCAGCGAGAG
CCTGACCTATTGCATCTCCCGCCGTGCACAGGGTGTCACGTTGCAAGACCTGCCTGAAACCGAACTGCCC
GCTGTTCTGCAGCCGGTCGCGGAGGCCATGGATGCGATCGCTGCGGCCGATCTTAGCCAGACGAGCGGGT
TCGGCCCATTCGGACCGCAAGGAATCGGTCAATACACTACATGGCGTGATTTCATATGCGCGATTGCTGA
TCCCCATGTGTATCACTGGCAAACTGTGATGGACGACACCGTCAGTGCGTCCGTCGCGCAGGCTCTCGAT
GAGCTGATGCTTTGGGCCGAGGACTGCCCCGAAGTCCGGCACCTCGTGCACGCGGATTTCGGCTCCAACA
ATGTCCTGACGGACAATGGCCGCATAACAGCGGTCATTGACTGGAGCGAGGCGATGTTCGGGGATTCCCA
ATACGAGGTCGCCAACATCTTCTTCTGGAGGCCGTGGTTGGCTTGTATGGAGCAGCAGACGCGCTACTTC
GAGCGGAGGCATCCGGAGCTTGCAGGATCGCCGCGGCTCCGGGCGTATATGCTCCGCATTGGTCTTGACC
AACTCTATCAGAGCTTGGTTGACGGCAATTTCGATGATGCAGCTTGGGCGCAGGGTCGATGCGACGCAAT
CGTCCGATCCGGAGCCGGGACTGTCGGGCGTACACAAATCGCCCGCAGAAGCGCGGCCGTCTGGACCGAT
GGCTGTGTAGAAGTACTCGCCGATAGTGGAAACCGACGCCCCAGCACTCGTCCGAGGGCAAAGGAATAGC
ACGTGCTACGAGATTTCGATTCCACCGCCGCCTTCTATGAAAGGTTGGGCTTCGGAATCGTTTTCCGGGA
CGCCGGCTGGATGATCCTCCAGCGCGGGGATCTCATGCTGGAGTTCTTCGCCCACCCCAACTTGTTTATT
GCAGCTTATAATGGTTACAAATAAAGCAATAGCATCACAAATTTCACAAATAAAGCATTTTTTTCACTGC
ATTCTAGTTGTGGTTTGTCCAAACTCATCAATGTATCTTATCATGTCTGTATACCGTCGACCTCTAGCTA
GAGCTTGGCGTAATCATGGTCATTACCAATGCTTAATCAGTGAGGCACCTATCTCAGCGATCTGTCTATT
TCGTTCATCCATAGTTGCCTGACTCCCCGTCGTGTAGATAACTACGATACGGGAGGGCTTACCATCTGGC
CCCAGCGCTGCGATGATACCGCGAGAACCACGCTCACCGGCTCCGGATTTATCAGCAATAAACCAGCCAG
CCGGAAGGGCCGAGCGCAGAAGTGGTCCTGCAACTTTATCCGCCTCCATCCAGTCTATTAATTGTTGCCG
GGAAGCTAGAGTAAGTAGTTCGCCAGTTAATAGTTTGCGCAACGTTGTTGCCATCGCTACAGGCATCGTG
GTGTCACGCTCGTCGTTTGGTATGGCTTCATTCAGCTCCGGTTCCCAACGATCAAGGCGAGTTACATGAT
CCCCCATGTTGTGCAAAAAAGCGGTTAGCTCCTTCGGTCCTCCGATCGTTGTCAGAAGTAAGTTGGCCGC
AGTGTTATCACTCATGGTTATGGCAGCACTGCATAATTCTCTTACTGTCATGCCATCCGTAAGATGCTTT
TCTGTGACTGGTGAGTACTCAACCAAGTCATTCTGAGAATAGTGTATGCGGCGACCGAGTTGCTCTTGCC
CGGCGTCAATACGGGATAATACCGCGCCACATAGCAGAACTTTAAAAGTGCTCATCATTGGAAAACGTTC
TTCGGGGCGAAAACTCTCAAGGATCTTACCGCTGTTGAGATCCAGTTCGATGTAACCCACTCGTGCACCC
AACTGATCTTCAGCATCTTTTACTTTCACCAGCGTTTCTGGGTGAGCAAAAACAGGAAGGCAAAATGCCG
CAAAAAAGGGAATAAGGGCGACACGGAAATGTTGAATACTCATATTCTTCCTTTTTCAATATTATTGAAG
CATTTATCAGGGTTATTGTCTCATGAGCGGATACATATTTGAATGTATTTAGAAAAATAAACAAATAGGG
GTCAGTGTTACAACCAATTAACCAATTCTGAACATTATCGCGAGCCCATTTATACCTGAATATGGCTCAT
AACACCCCTTG
