>Addgene plasmid #32185 | pTALETF_v2 (NN) | addgene partial sequence | sequence record 45335 | ccdB-Fwd 5'-GCATGATGACCACCGATATG-3'
TGGCTGATCTCAGCCACCGCGAAAATGACATCAAAAACGCCATTAACCTGATGTTCTGGGGAATATAAAT
GTCAGGCTCCCTTATACACAGCCAGTCTGCAGGTCGACGGTCTCGACTCACGCCTGAGCAGGTAGTGGCT
ATTGCATCCAATAACGGGGGCAGACCCGCACTGGAGTCAATCGTGGCCCAGCTTTCGAGGCCGGACCCCG
CGCTGGCCGCACTCACTAATGATCATCTTGTAGCGCTGGCCTGCCTCGGCGGACGACCCGCCTTGGATGC
GGTGAAGAAGGGGCTCCCGCACGCGCCTGCATTGATTAAGCGGACCAACAGAAGGATTCCCGAGAGGACA
TCACATCGAGTGGCAGATCACGCGCAAGTGGTCCGCGTGCTCGGATTCTTCCAGTGTCACTCCCACCCCG
CACAAGCGTTCGATGACGCCATGACTCAATTTGGTATGTCGAGACACGGACTGCTGCAGCTCTTTCGTAG
AGTCGGTGTCACAGAACTCGAGGCCCGCTCGGGCACACTGCCTCCCGCCTCCCAGCGGTGGGACAGGATT
CTCCAAGCGAGCGGTATGAAACGCGCGAAGCCTTCACCTACGTCAACTCAGACACCTGACCAGGCGAGCC
TTCATGCGTTCGCAGACTCGCTGGAGAGGGATTTGGACGCGCCCTCGCCCATGCATGAAGGGGACCAAAC
TCGCGCGTCAGCTAGCCCCAAGAAGAAGAGAAAGGTGGAGGCCAGCGGTTCCGGACGGGCTGACGCATTG
GACGATTTTGATCTGGATATGCTGGGAAGTGACGCCCTCGATGATTTTGACCTTGACATGCTTGGTTCGG
ATGCCCTTGATGACTTTGACCTCGACATGCTCGGCAGTGACGCCCTTGATGATTTCGACCTGGACATGCT
GA
