>Addgene plasmid #32185 | pTALETF_v2 (NN) | addgene partial sequence | sequence record 61817 | EGFP-N 5'-CGTCGCCGTCCAGCTCGACCAG-3'
AACAGCTCCTCGCCCTTGCTCACTGGGCCAGGATTCTCCTCGACGTCACCGCATGTTAGCAGACTTCCTC
TGCCCTCTCCACTGCCTCTAGAGTTAATCAGCATGTCCAGGTCGAAATCATCAAGGGCGTCACTGCCGAG
CATGTCGAGGTCAAAGTCATCAAGGGCATCCGAACCAAGCATGTCAAGGTCAAAATCATCGAGGGCGTCA
CTTCCCAGCATATCCAGATCAAAATCGTCCAATGCGTCAGCCCGTCCGGAACCGCTGGCCTCCACCTTTC
TCTTCTTCTTGGGGCTAGCTGACGCGCGAGTTTGGTCCCCTTCATGCATGGGCGAGGGCGCGTCCAAATC
CCTCTCCAGCGAGTCTGCGAACGCATGAAGGCTCGCCTGGTCAGGTGTCTGAGTTGACGTAGGTGAAGGC
TTCGCGCGTTTCATACCGCTCGCTTGGAGAATCCTGTCCCACCGCTGGGAGGCGGGAGGCAGTGTGCCCG
AGCGGGCCTCGAGTTCTGTGACACCGACTCTACGAAAGAGCTGCAGCAGTCCGTGTCTCGACATACCAAA
TTGAGTCATGGCGTCATCGAACGCTTGTGCGGGGTGGGAGTGACACTGGAAGAATCCGAGCACGCGGACC
ACTTGCGCGTGATCTGCCACTCGATGTGATGTCCTCTCGGGAATCCTTCTGTTGGTCCGCTTAATCAATG
CAGGCGCGTGCGGGAGCCCCTTCTTCACCGCATCCAAGGCGGGTCGTCCGCCGAGGCAGGCCAGCGCTAC
AAGATGATCATTAGTGAGTGCGGCCAGCGCGGGGTCCGGCCTCGAAAGCTGGGCCACGATTGACTCCAGT
GCGGGTCTGCCCCCGTTATTGGATGCAATAGCCACTACCTGCTCAGGCGTGAGTCGAGACCGTCGACCTG
CAGACTGGCTG
