>Addgene plasmid #32185 | pTALETF_v2 (NN) | addgene partial sequence | sequence record 63565 | CMV-F 5'-CGCAAATGGGCGGTAGGCGTG-3'
CTATATAAGCAGAGCTCTCTGGCTAACTAGAGAACCCACTGCTTACTGGCTTATCGAAATTAATACGACT
CACTATAGGGGCGTACGGCCACCATGTCGCGGACCCGGCTCCCTTCCCCACCCGCACCCAGCCCAGCGTT
TTCGGCCGACTCGTTCTCAGACCTGCTTAGGCAGTTCGACCCCTCACTGTTTAACACATCGTTGTTCGAC
TCCCTTCCTCCGTTTGGGGCGCACCATACGGAGGCGGCCACCGGGGAGTGGGATGAGGTGCAGTCGGGAT
TGAGAGCTGCGGATGCACCACCCCCAACCATGCGGGTGGCCGTCACCGCTGCCCGACCGCCGAGGGCGAA
GCCCGCACCAAGGCGGAGGGCAGCGCAACCGTCCGACGCAAGCCCCGCAGCGCAAGTAGATTTGAGAACT
TTGGGATATTCACAGCAGCAGCAGGAAAAGATCAAGCCCAAAGTGAGGTCGACAGTCGCGCAGCATCACG
AAGCGCTGGTGGGTCATGGGTTTACACATGCCCACATCGTAGCCTTGTCGCAGCACCCTGCAGCCCTTGG
CACGGTCGCCGTCAAGTACCAGGACATGATTGCGGCGTTGCCGGAAGCCACACATGAGGCGATCGTCGGT
GTGGGGAAACAGTGGAGCGGAGCCCGAGCGCTTGAGGCCCTGTTGACGGTCGCGGGAGAGCTGAGAGGGC
CTCCCCTTCAGCTGGACACGGGCCAGTTGCTGAAGATCGCGAAGCGGGGAGGAGTCACGGCGGTCGAGGC
GGTGCACGCGTGGCGCAATGCGCTCACGGGAGCACCCCTCAACCTGACAGAGACCGCGGCCGCATTAGGC
ACCCCAGGCTTTACACTTTATGCTTCCGGCTCGTATAATGTGTGGATTTTGAGTTAGGATCCGTCGAGAT
TTTCAGGAGCTAAGGAAGCTAAAATGGAGAAAAAAATCACTGGATATACCACCGTTGATATATCC
